Addgene plasmid #182494: pCDNA3.1_3XFlag
Purpose: Empty plasmid containing Flag tag for C-terminal tagging
Depositing lab: Dogus Altintas & Paolo Comoglio. Depositing organization: IFOM Fondazione, Italy. Publication: MET14 promotes a ligand-dependent, AKT-driven invasive growth. Cerqua M, Botti O, Arigoni M, Gioelli N, Serini G, Calogero R, Boccaccio C, Comoglio PM, Altintas DM. Life Sci Alliance. 2022 May 30;5(10). pii: 5/10/e202201409. doi: 10.26508/lsa.202201409. Print 2022 Oct. PubMed 35636967.
Backbone
  Vector backbone: pcDNA3.1+
  Selectable markers: Neomycin (select with G418)
Growth in bacteria
  Bacterial resistance: Ampicillin, 100 μg/mL
  Growth temperature: 37°C
  Growth strain: DH5alpha
  Copy number: Unknown
Gene/Insert
  Gene/Insert name: 3xFlag with 5 Glycolic spacer
  Species: Synthetic
  Insert size (bp): 93
Terms and licenses: Academic/Nonprofit Terms; Industry Terms: Not Available to Industry
How to cite: pCDNA3.1_3XFlag was a gift from Dogus Altintas & Paolo Comoglio (Addgene plasmid # 182494 ; http://n2t.net/addgene:182494 ; RRID:Addgene_182494)
