[The description below was written by a language model from this plasmid's Addgene catalogue record and pLannotate feature annotations shown in this document.]
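Description:
pCDNA3.1_3XFlag is an empty mammalian expression vector built on the pcDNA3.1+ backbone and designed for adding a C-terminal 3xFLAG epitope tag to a protein of interest. It is a circular plasmid of about 5.5 kb. It is propagated in E. coli through a high-copy ColE1/pUC-type origin and selected with ampicillin via the β-lactamase gene and its promoter. An f1 phage origin is also present. For stable selection in mammalian cells, an SV40 enhancer/early promoter drives the neomycin phosphotransferase gene, terminated by the SV40 polyadenylation signal, which allows selection with G418.

The expression cassette consists of the human cytomegalovirus immediate early enhancer and promoter, followed by a T7 promoter, which can serve for in vitro transcription or as a sequencing primer site. Downstream lies the synthetic insert, recorded as a 93 bp segment comprising three tandem FLAG epitopes with a five-residue spacer (described in the record as "glycolic", presumably glycine). The bovine growth hormone polyadenylation signal ends the cassette. An open reading frame lacking its stop codon would be cloned between the promoter and the tag, in frame with the spacer, so that the fusion protein carries the FLAG epitopes at its C-terminus for detection or immunoprecipitation with anti-FLAG antibodies. The record does not specify which cloning sites are available.

Several other annotated items are short fragments: an HIV-1 LTR fragment, a bleomycin-resistance fragment, a lacI fragment, lac promoter/operator elements and a bom fragment. These are most likely backbone remnants or automated annotation matches rather than functional parts.
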