Features (pLannotate 1.2.2; 20 found; start..end, strand, type, name):
     74..126     -  misc_feature   bom (fragment): basis of mobility region from pBR322
    281..660     +  enhancer       CMV enhancer: human cytomegalovirus immediate early enhancer
    661..864     +  promoter       CMV promoter: human cytomegalovirus (CMV) immediate early promoter
    860..893     +  LTR            5' LTR (truncated) (fragment): truncated 5' long terminal repeat (LTR) from HIV-1
    909..927     +  promoter       T7 promoter: promoter for bacteriophage T7 RNA polymerase
    978..1055    +  CDS            3xFLAG: three tandem FLAG® epitope tags
   1158..1382    +  polyA_signal   bGH poly(A) signal: bovine growth hormone polyadenylation signal
   1386..1407    +  promoter       SV40 promoter (fragment): SV40 enhancer and early promoter
   1428..1856    +  rep_origin     f1 ori (sequence partly withheld): f1 bacteriophage origin of replication; arrow indicates direction of (+) strand synthesis
   1870..2199    +  promoter       SV40 promoter: SV40 enhancer and early promoter
   2266..3057    +  CDS            neo: KKA2_KLEPN - Also known as kan, nptII. Experimental evidence at protein level: Swiss-Prot protein existence level 1. Resistance to kanamycin, neomycin, paromomycin, ribostamycin, butirosin and gentamicin B. From Klebsiella pneumoniae.
   3081..3239    +  CDS            ble (fragment): BLE_KLEPN - Experimental evidence at protein level: Swiss-Prot protein existence level 1. Binding protein with a strong affinity to the bleomycin family of antibiotics. Binds to CL990; an antimitotic-antibiotic compound. From Klebsiella pneumoniae.
   3234..3355    +  polyA_signal   SV40 poly(A) signal: SV40 polyadenylation signal
   3428..3444    -  protein_bind   lac operator: The lac repressor binds to the lac operator to inhibit transcription in E. coli. This inhibition can be relieved by adding lactose or isopropyl-β-D-thiogalactopyranoside (IPTG). lac repressor encoded by lacI
   3452..3482    -  promoter       lac promoter: promoter for the E. coli lac operon
   3497..3518    -  protein_bind   CAP binding site: CAP binding activates transcription in the presence of cAMP. E. coli catabolite activator protein
   3531..3623    -  CDS            lacI (fragment): lac repressor; lacI; The lac repressor binds to the lac operator to inhibit transcription in E. coli. This inhibition can be relieved by adding lactose or isopropyl-β-D-thiogalactopyranoside (IPTG).
   3806..4394    -  rep_origin     ori: high-copy-number ColE1/pMB1/pBR322/pUC origin of replication
   4565..5425    -  CDS            AmpR: β-lactamase; bla; confers resistance to ampicillin, carbenicillin, and related antibiotics
   5426..15      -  promoter       AmpR promoter (across the origin): bla
>Addgene plasmid #182494 | pCDNA3.1_3XFlag | addgene full sequence | sequence record 355855 | Addgene NGS Result
AATAGGGGTTCCGCGCACATTTCCCCGAAAAGTGCCACCTGACGTCGACGGATCGGGAGATCTCCCGATC
CCCTATGGTGCACTCTCAGTACAATCTGCTCTGATGCCGCATAGTTAAGCCAGTATCTGCTCCCTGCTTG
TGTGTTGGAGGTCGCTGAGTAGTGCGCGAGCAAAATTTAAGCTACAACAAGGCAAGGCTTGACCGACAAT
TGCATGAAGAATCTGCTTAGGGTTAGGCGTTTTGCGCTGCTTCGCGATGTACGGGCCAGATATACGCGTT
GACATTGATTATTGACTAGTTATTAATAGTAATCAATTACGGGGTCATTAGTTCATAGCCCATATATGGA
GTTCCGCGTTACATAACTTACGGTAAATGGCCCGCCTGGCTGACCGCCCAACGACCCCCGCCCATTGACG
TCAATAATGACGTATGTTCCCATAGTAACGCCAATAGGGACTTTCCATTGACGTCAATGGGTGGAGTATT
TACGGTAAACTGCCCACTTGGCAGTACATCAAGTGTATCATATGCCAAGTACGCCCCCTATTGACGTCAA
TGACGGTAAATGGCCCGCCTGGCATTATGCCCAGTACATGACCTTATGGGACTTTCCTACTTGGCAGTAC
ATCTACGTATTAGTCATCGCTATTACCATGGTGATGCGGTTTTGGCAGTACATCAATGGGCGTGGATAGC
GGTTTGACTCACGGGGATTTCCAAGTCTCCACCCCATTGACGTCAATGGGAGTTTGTTTTGGCACCAAAA
TCAACGGGACTTTCCAAAATGTCGTAACAACTCCGCCCCATTGACGCAAATGGGCGGTAGGCGTGTACGG
TGGGAGGTCTATATAAGCAGAGCTCTCTGGCTAACTAGAGAACCCACTGCTTACTGGCTTATCGAAATTA
ATACGACTCACTATAGGGAGACCCAAGCTGGCTAGCGTTTAAACTTAAGCTTGGCGGTGGGGGTGGCGAT
TACAAGGATGACGACGATAAGGGAGATTACAAGGATGACGACGATAAGATCGATTACAAGGATGACGACG
ATAAGTAAGGATCCACTAGTCCAGTGTGGTGGAATTCTGCAGATATCCAGCACAGTGGCGGCCGCTCGAG
TCTAGAGGGCCCGTTTAAACCCGCTGATCAGCCTCGACTGTGCCTTCTAGTTGCCAGCCATCTGTTGTTT
GCCCCTCCCCCGTGCCTTCCTTGACCCTGGAAGGTGCCACTCCCACTGTCCTTTCCTAATAAAATGAGGA
AATTGCATCGCATTGTCTGAGTAGGTGTCATTCTATTCTGGGGGGTGGGGTGGGGCAGGACAGCAAGGGG
GAGGATTGGGAAGACAATAGCAGGCATGCTGGGGATGCGGTGGGCTCTATGGCTTCTGAGGCGGAAAGAA
CCAGCTGGGGCTCTAGGGGGTATCCCC
[124 nt withheld, positions 1428-1551]
C
[91 nt withheld, positions 1553-1643]
A
[49 nt withheld, positions 1645-1693]
CCTTTGACGTTGGAGTCCACGTTCTTT
[37 nt withheld, positions 1721-1757]
ACCCTATCTCGGTCTATTCTTTTGATTTATAAGGGATTTTGCCGATTTCGGCCTATTGGTTAAAAAATGA
GCTGATTTAACAAAAATTTAACGCGAATTAATTCTGTGGAATGTGTGTCAGTTAGGGTGTGGAAAGTCCC
CAGGCTCCCCAGCAGGCAGAAGTATGCAAAGCATGCATCTCAATTAGTCAGCAACCAGGTGTGGAAAGTC
CCCAGGCTCCCCAGCAGGCAGAAGTATGCAAAGCATGCATCTCAATTAGTCAGCAACCATAGTCCCGCCC
CTAACTCCGCCCATCCCGCCCCTAACTCCGCCCAGTTCCGCCCATTCTCCGCCCCATGGCTGACTAATTT
TTTTTATTTATGCAGAGGCCGAGGCCGCCTCTGCCTCTGAGCTATTCCAGAAGTAGTGAGGAGGCTTTTT
TGGAGGCCTAGGCTTTTGCAAAAAGCTCCCGGGAGCTTGTATATCCATTTTCGGATCTGATCAAGAGACA
GGATGAGGATCGTTTCGCATGATTGAACAAGATGGATTGCACGCAGGTTCTCCGGCCGCTTGGGTGGAGA
GGCTATTCGGCTATGACTGGGCACAACAGACAATCGGCTGCTCTGATGCCGCCGTGTTCCGGCTGTCAGC
GCAGGGGCGCCCGGTTCTTTTTGTCAAGACCGACCTGTCCGGTGCCCTGAATGAACTGCAGGACGAGGCA
GCGCGGCTATCGTGGCTGGCCACGACGGGCGTTCCTTGCGCAGCTGTGCTCGACGTTGTCACTGAAGCGG
GAAGGGACTGGCTGCTATTGGGCGAAGTGCCGGGGCAGGATCTCCTGTCATCTCACCTTGCTCCTGCCGA
GAAAGTATCCATCATGGCTGATGCAATGCGGCGGCTGCATACGCTTGATCCGGCTACCTGCCCATTCGAC
CACCAAGCGAAACATCGCATCGAGCGAGCACGTACTCGGATGGAAGCCGGTCTTGTCGATCAGGATGATC
TGGACGAAGAGCATCAGGGGCTCGCGCCAGCCGAACTGTTCGCCAGGCTCAAGGCGCGCATGCCCGACGG
CGAGGATCTCGTCGTGACCCATGGCGATGCCTGCTTGCCGAATATCATGGTGGAAAATGGCCGCTTTTCT
GGATTCATCGACTGTGGCCGGCTGGGTGTGGCGGACCGCTATCAGGACATAGCGTTGGCTACCCGTGATA
TTGCTGAAGAGCTTGGCGGCGAATGGGCTGACCGCTTCCTCGTGCTTTACGGTATCGCCGCTCCCGATTC
GCAGCGCATCGCCTTCTATCGCCTTCTTGACGAGTTCTTCTGAGCGGGACTCTGGGGTTCGAAATGACCG
ACCAAGCGACGCCCAACCTGCCATCACGAGATTTCGATTCCACCGCCGCCTTCTATGAAAGGTTGGGCTT
CGGAATCGTTTTCCGGGACGCCGGCTGGATGATCCTCCAGCGCGGGGATCTCATGCTGGAGTTCTTCGCC
CACCCCAACTTGTTTATTGCAGCTTATAATGGTTACAAATAAAGCAATAGCATCACAAATTTCACAAATA
AAGCATTTTTTTCACTGCATTCTAGTTGTGGTTTGTCCAAACTCATCAATGTATCTTATCATGTCTGTAT
ACCGTCGACCTCTAGCTAGAGCTTGGCGTAATCATGGTCATAGCTGTTTCCTGTGTGAAATTGTTATCCG
CTCACAATTCCACACAACATACGAGCCGGAAGCATAAAGTGTAAAGCCTGGGGTGCCTAATGAGTGAGCT
AACTCACATTAATTGCGTTGCGCTCACTGCCCGCTTTCCAGTCGGGAAACCTGTCGTGCCAGCTGCATTA
ATGAATCGGCCAACGCGCGGGGAGAGGCGGTTTGCGTATTGGGCGCTCTTCCGCTTCCTCGCTCACTGAC
TCGCTGCGCTCGGTCGTTCGGCTGCGGCGAGCGGTATCAGCTCACTCAAAGGCGGTAATACGGTTATCCA
CAGAATCAGGGGATAACGCAGGAAAGAACATGTGAGCAAAAGGCCAGCAAAAGGCCAGGAACCGTAAAAA
GGCCGCGTTGCTGGCGTTTTTCCATAGGCTCCGCCCCCCTGACGAGCATCACAAAAATCGACGCTCAAGT
CAGAGGTGGCGAAACCCGACAGGACTATAAAGATACCAGGCGTTTCCCCCTGGAAGCTCCCTCGTGCGCT
CTCCTGTTCCGACCCTGCCGCTTACCGGATACCTGTCCGCCTTTCTCCCTTCGGGAAGCGTGGCGCTTTC
TCATAGCTCACGCTGTAGGTATCTCAGTTCGGTGTAGGTCGTTCGCTCCAAGCTGGGCTGTGTGCACGAA
CCCCCCGTTCAGCCCGACCGCTGCGCCTTATCCGGTAACTATCGTCTTGAGTCCAACCCGGTAAGACACG
ACTTATCGCCACTGGCAGCAGCCACTGGTAACAGGATTAGCAGAGCGAGGTATGTAGGCGGTGCTACAGA
GTTCTTGAAGTGGTGGCCTAACTACGGCTACACTAGAAGAACAGTATTTGGTATCTGCGCTCTGCTGAAG
CCAGTTACCTTCGGAAAAAGAGTTGGTAGCTCTTGATCCGGCAAACAAACCACCGCTGGTAGCGGTGGTT
TTTTTGTTTGCAAGCAGCAGATTACGCGCAGAAAAAAAGGATCTCAAGAAGATCCTTTGATCTTTTCTAC
GGGGTCTGACGCTCAGTGGAACGAAAACTCACGTTAAGGGATTTTGGTCATGAGATTATCAAAAAGGATC
TTCACCTAGATCCTTTTAAATTAAAAATGAAGTTTTAAATCAATCTAAAGTATATATGAGTAAACTTGGT
CTGACAGTTACCAATGCTTAATCAGTGAGGCACCTATCTCAGCGATCTGTCTATTTCGTTCATCCATAGT
TGCCTGACTCCCCGTCGTGTAGATAACTACGATACGGGAGGGCTTACCATCTGGCCCCAGTGCTGCAATG
ATACCGCGAGACCCACGCTCACCGGCTCCAGATTTATCAGCAATAAACCAGCCAGCCGGAAGGGCCGAGC
GCAGAAGTGGTCCTGCAACTTTATCCGCCTCCATCCAGTCTATTAATTGTTGCCGGGAAGCTAGAGTAAG
TAGTTCGCCAGTTAATAGTTTGCGCAACGTTGTTGCCATTGCTACAGGCATCGTGGTGTCACGCTCGTCG
TTTGGTATGGCTTCATTCAGCTCCGGTTCCCAACGATCAAGGCGAGTTACATGATCCCCCATGTTGTGCA
AAAAAGCGGTTAGCTCCTTCGGTCCTCCGATCGTTGTCAGAAGTAAGTTGGCCGCAGTGTTATCACTCAT
GGTTATGGCAGCACTGCATAATTCTCTTACTGTCATGCCATCCGTAAGATGCTTTTCTGTGACTGGTGAG
TACTCAACCAAGTCATTCTGAGAATAGTGTATGCGGCGACCGAGTTGCTCTTGCCCGGCGTCAATACGGG
ATAATACCGCGCCACATAGCAGAACTTTAAAAGTGCTCATCATTGGAAAACGTTCTTCGGGGCGAAAACT
CTCAAGGATCTTACCGCTGTTGAGATCCAGTTCGATGTAACCCACTCGTGCACCCAACTGATCTTCAGCA
TCTTTTACTTTCACCAGCGTTTCTGGGTGAGCAAAAACAGGAAGGCAAAATGCCGCAAAAAAGGGAATAA
GGGCGACACGGAAATGTTGAATACTCATACTCTTCCTTTTTCAATATTATTGAAGCATTTATCAGGGTTA
TTGTCTCATGAGCGGATACATATTTGAATGTATTTAGAAAAATAAACA
